>Addgene plasmid #167981 | CRISPRoff-v2.1 | addgene full sequence | sequence record 330241 | Addgene NGS Result
GGTCGACATTGATTATTGACTAGTTATTAATAGTAATCAATTACGGGGTCATTAGTTCATAGCCCATATA
TGGAGTTCCGCGTTACATAACTTACGGTAAATGGCCCGCCTGGCTGACCGCCCAACGACCCCCGCCCATT
GACGTCAATAATGACGTATGTTCCCATAGTAACGCCAATAGGGACTTTCCATTGACGTCAATGGGTGGAG
TATTTACGGTAAACTGCCCACTTGGCAGTACATCAAGTGTATCATATGCCAAGTACGCCCCCTATTGACG
TCAATGACGGTAAATGGCCCGCCTGGCATTATGCCCAGTACATGACCTTATGGGACTTTCCTACTTGGCA
GTACATCTACGTATTAGTCATCGCTATTACCATGGTCGAGGTGAGCCCCACGTTCTGCTTCACTCTCCCC
ATCTCCCCCCCCTCCCCACCCCCAATTTTGTATTTATTTATTTTTTAATTATTTTGTGCAGCGATGGGGG
CGGGGGGGGGGGGGGNCGCGCGCCRGGSGGGGSGGGGSGGGGSGRGGGGSGGGGSGGGGSGAGGCGGAGA
GGTGCGGCGGCAGCCAATCAGAGCGGCGCGCTCCGAAAGTTTCCTTTTATGGCGAGGCGGCGGCGGCGGC
GGCCCTATAAAAAGCGAAGCGCGCGGCGGGCGGGAGTCGCTGCGCGCTGCCTTCGCCCCGTGCCCCGCTC
CGCCGCCGCCTCGCGCCGCCCGCCCCGGCTCTGACTGACCGCGTTACTCCCACAGGTGAGCGGGCGGGAC
GGCCCTTCTCCTCCGGGCTGTAATTAGCGCTTGGTTTAATGACGGCTTGTTTCTTTTCTGTGGCTGCGTG
AAAGCCTTGAGGGGCTCCGGGAGGGCCCTTTGTGCGGGGGGAGCGGCTCGGGGGGTGCGTGCGTGTGTGT
GTGCGTGGGGAGCGCCGCGTGCGGCTCCGCGCTGCCCGGCGGCTGTGAGCGCTGCGGGCGCGGCGCGGGG
CTTTGTGCGCTCCGCAGTGTGCGCGAGGGGAGCGCGGCCGGGGGCGGTGCCCCGCGGTGCGGGGGGGGCT
GCGAGGGGAACAAAGGCTGCGTGCGGGGTGTGTGCGTGGGGGGGTGAGCAGGGGGTGTGGGCGCGTCGGT
CGGGCTGCAACCCCCCCTGCACCCCCCTCCCCGAGTTGCTGAGCACGGCCCGGCTTCGGGTGCGGGGCTC
CGTACGGGGCGTGGCGCGGGGCTCGCCGTGCCGGGCGGGGGGTGGCGGCAGGTGGGGGTGCCGGGCGGGG
CGGGGCCGCCTCGGGCCGGGGAGGGCTCGGGGGAGGGGCGCGGCGGCCCCCGGAGCGCCGGCGGCTGTCG
AGGCGCGGCGAGCCGCAGCCATTGCCTTTTATGGTAATCGTGCGAGAGGGCGCAGGGACTTCCTTTGTCC
CAAATCTGTGCGGAGCCGAAATCTGGGAGGCGCCGCCGCACCCCCTCTAGCGGGCGCGGGGCGAAGCGGT
GCGGCGCCGGCAGGAAGGAAATGGGCGGGGAGGGCCTTCGTGCGTCGCCGCGCCGCCGTCCCCTTCTCCC
TCTCCAGCCTCGGGGCTGTCCGCGGGGGGACGGCTGCCTTCGGGGGGGACGGGGCAGGGCGGGGTTCGGC
TTCTGGCGTGTGACCGGCGGCTCTAGAGCCTCTGCTAACCATGTTCATGCCTTCTTCTTTTTCCTACAGC
TCCTGGGCAACGTGCTGGTTATTGTGCTGTCTCATCATTTTGGCAAAGAATTCTGCAGTCGACGGTACCG
CGGGCCCGGGATCCACCGGTCGCCACCATGAACCATGACCAGGAATTTGACCCCCCAAAGGTTTACCCAC
CTGTGCCAGCTGAGAAGAGGAAGCCCATCCGCGTGCTGTCTCTCTTTGATGGGATTGCTACAGGGCTCCT
GGTGCTGAAGGACCTGGGCATCCAAGTGGACCGCTACATTGCCTCCGAGGTGTGTGAGGACTCCATCACG
GTGGGCATGGTGCGGCACCAGGGAAAGATCATGTACGTCGGGGACGTCCGCAGCGTCACACAGAAGCATA
TCCAGGAGTGGGGCCCATTCGACCTGGTGATTGGAGGCAGTCCCTGCAATGACCTCTCCATTGTCAACCC
TGCCCGCAAGGGACTTTATGAGGGTACTGGCCGCCTCTTCTTTGAGTTCTACCGCCTCCTGCATGATGCG
CGGCCCAAGGAGGGAGATGATCGCCCCTTCTTCTGGCTCTTTGAGAATGTGGTGGCCATGGGCGTTAGTG
ACAAGAGGGACATCTCGCGATTTCTTGAGTCTAACCCCGTGATGATTGACGCCAAAGAAGTGTCTGCTGC
ACACAGGGCCCGTTACTTCTGGGGTAACCTTCCTGGCATGAACAGGCCTTTGGCATCCACTGTGAATGAT
AAGCTGGAGCTGCAAGAGTGTCTGGAGCACGGCAGAATAGCCAAGTTCAGCAAAGTGAGGACCATTACCA
CCAGGTCAAACTCTATAAAGCAGGGCAAAGACCAGCATTTCCCCGTCTTCATGAACGAGAAGGAGGACAT
CCTGTGGTGCACTGAAATGGAAAGGGTGTTTGGCTTCCCCGTCCACTACACAGACGTCTCCAACATGAGC
CGCTTGGCGAGGCAGAGACTGCTGGGCCGATCGTGGAGCGTGCCGGTCATCCGCCACCTCTTCGCTCCGC
TGAAGGAATATTTTGCTTGTGTGTCTAGCGGCAATAGTAACGCTAACAGCCGCGGGCCGAGCTTCAGCAG
CGGCCTGGTGCCGTTAAGCTTGCGCGGCAGCCATATGGGCCCTATGGAGATATACAAGACAGTGTCTGCA
TGGAAGAGACAGCCAGTGCGGGTACTGAGCCTCTTCAGAAACATCGACAAGGTACTAAAGAGTTTGGGCT
TCTTGGAAAGCGGTTCTGGTTCTGGGGGAGGAACGCTGAAGTACGTGGAAGATGTCACAAATGTCGTGAG
GAGAGACGTGGAGAAATGGGGCCCCTTTGACCTGGTGTACGGCTCGACGCAGCCCCTAGGCAGCTCTTGT
GATCGCTGTCCCGGCTGGTACATGTTCCAGTTCCACCGGATCCTGCAGTATGCGCTGCCTCGCCAGGAGA
GTCAGCGGCCCTTCTTCTGGATATTCATGGACAATCTGCTGCTGACTGAGGATGACCAAGAGACAACTAC
CCGCTTCCTTCAGACAGAGGCTGTGACCCTCCAGGATGTCCGTGGCAGAGACTACCAGAATGCTATGCGG
GTGTGGAGCAACATTCCAGGGCTGAAGAGCAAGCATGCGCCCCTGACCCCAAAGGAAGAAGAGTATCTGC
AAGCCCAAGTCAGAAGCAGGAGCAAGCTGGACGCCCCGAAAGTTGACCTCCTGGTGAAGAACTGCCTTCT
CCCGCTGAGAGAGTACTTCAAGTATTTTTCTCAAAACTCACTTCCTCTTGGAGGGCCGAGCTCTGGCGCA
CCCCCACCAAGTGGAGGGTCTCCTGCCGGGTCCCCAACATCTACTGAAGAAGGCACCAGCGAATCCGCAA
CGCCCGAGTCAGGCCCTGGTACCTCCACAGAACCATCTGAAGGTAGTGCGCCTGGTTCCCCAGCTGGAAG
CCCTACTTCCACCGAAGAAGGCACGTCAACCGAACCAAGTGAAGGATCTGCCCCTGGGACCAGCACTGAA
CCATCTGAGATGGACAAGAAGTATTCTATCGGACTGGCCATCGGGACTAATAGCGTCGGGTGGGCCGTGA
TCACTGACGAGTACAAGGTGCCCTCTAAGAAGTTCAAGGTGCTCGGGAACACCGACCGGCATTCCATCAA
GAAAAATCTGATCGGAGCTCTCCTCTTTGATTCAGGGGAGACCGCTGAAGCAACCCGCCTCAAGCGGACT
GCTAGACGGCGGTACACCAGGAGGAAGAACCGGATTTGTTACCTTCAAGAGATATTCTCCAACGAAATGG
CAAAGGTCGACGACAGCTTCTTCCATAGGCTGGAAGAATCATTCCTCGTGGAAGAGGATAAGAAGCATGA
ACGGCATCCCATCTTCGGTAATATCGTCGACGAGGTGGCCTATCACGAGAAATACCCAACCATCTACCAT
CTTCGCAAAAAGCTGGTGGACTCAACCGACAAGGCAGACCTCCGGCTTATCTACCTGGCCCTGGCCCACA
TGATCAAGTTCAGAGGCCACTTCCTGATCGAGGGCGACCTCAATCCTGACAATAGCGATGTGGATAAACT
GTTCATCCAGCTGGTGCAGACTTACAACCAGCTCTTTGAAGAGAACCCCATCAATGCAAGCGGAGTCGAT
GCCAAGGCCATTCTGTCAGCCCGGCTGTCAAAGAGCCGCAGACTTGAGAATCTTATCGCTCAGCTGCCGG
GTGAAAAGAAAAATGGACTGTTCGGGAACCTGATTGCTCTTTCACTTGGGCTGACTCCCAATTTCAAGTC
TAATTTCGACCTGGCAGAGGATGCCAAGCTGCAACTGTCCAAGGACACCTATGATGACGATCTCGACAAC
CTCCTGGCCCAGATCGGTGACCAATACGCCGACCTTTTCCTTGCTGCTAAGAATCTTTCTGACGCCATCC
TGCTGTCTGACATTCTCCGCGTGAACACTGAAATCACCAAGGCCCCTCTTTCAGCTTCAATGATTAAGCG
GTATGATGAGCACCACCAGGACCTGACCCTGCTTAAGGCACTCGTCCGGCAGCAGCTTCCGGAGAAGTAC
AAGGAAATCTTCTTTGACCAGTCAAAGAATGGATACGCCGGCTACATCGACGGAGGTGCCTCCCAAGAGG
AATTTTATAAGTTTATCAAACCTATCCTTGAGAAGATGGACGGCACCGAAGAGCTCCTCGTGAAACTGAA
TCGGGAGGATCTGCTGCGGAAGCAGCGCACTTTCGACAATGGGAGCATTCCCCACCAGATCCATCTTGGG
GAGCTTCACGCCATCCTTCGGCGCCAAGAGGACTTCTACCCCTTTCTTAAGGACAACAGGGAGAAGATTG
AGAAAATTCTCACTTTCCGCATCCCCTACTACGTGGGACCCCTCGCCAGAGGAAATAGCCGGTTTGCTTG
GATGACCAGAAAGTCAGAAGAAACTATCACTCCCTGGAACTTCGAAGAGGTGGTGGACAAGGGAGCCAGC
GCTCAGTCATTCATCGAACGGATGACTAACTTCGATAAGAACCTCCCCAATGAGAAGGTCCTGCCGAAAC
ATTCCCTGCTCTACGAGTACTTTACCGTGTACAACGAGCTGACCAAGGTGAAATATGTCACCGAAGGGAT
GAGGAAGCCCGCATTCCTGTCAGGCGAACAAAAGAAGGCAATTGTGGACCTTCTGTTCAAGACCAATAGA
AAGGTGACCGTGAAGCAGCTGAAGGAGGACTATTTCAAGAAAATTGAATGCTTCGACTCTGTGGAGATTA
GCGGGGTCGAAGATCGGTTCAACGCAAGCCTGGGTACCTACCATGATCTGCTTAAGATCATCAAGGACAA
GGATTTTCTGGACAATGAGGAGAACGAGGACATCCTTGAGGACATTGTCCTGACTCTCACTCTGTTCGAG
GACCGGGAAATGATCGAGGAGAGGCTTAAGACCTACGCCCATCTGTTCGACGATAAAGTGATGAAGCAAC
TTAAACGGAGAAGATATACCGGATGGGGACGCCTTAGCCGCAAACTCATCAACGGAATCCGGGACAAACA
GAGCGGAAAGACCATTCTTGATTTCCTTAAGAGCGACGGATTCGCTAATCGCAACTTCATGCAACTTATC
CATGATGATTCCCTGACCTTTAAGGAGGACATCCAGAAGGCCCAAGTGTCTGGACAAGGTGACTCACTGC
ACGAGCATATCGCAAATCTGGCTGGTTCACCCGCTATTAAGAAGGGTATTCTCCAGACCGTGAAAGTCGT
GGACGAGCTGGTCAAGGTGATGGGTCGCCATAAACCAGAGAACATTGTCATCGAGATGGCCAGGGAAAAC
CAGACTACCCAGAAGGGACAGAAGAACAGCAGGGAGCGGATGAAAAGAATTGAGGAAGGGATTAAGGAGC
TCGGGTCACAGATCCTTAAAGAGCACCCGGTGGAAAACACCCAGCTTCAGAATGAGAAGCTCTATCTGTA
CTACCTTCAAAATGGACGCGATATGTATGTGGACCAAGAGCTTGATATCAACAGGCTCTCAGACTACGAC
GTGGACGCCATCGTCCCTCAGAGCTTCCTCAAAGACGACTCAATTGACAATAAGGTGCTGACTCGCTCAG
ACAAGAACCGGGGAAAGTCAGATAACGTGCCCTCAGAGGAAGTCGTGAAAAAGATGAAGAACTATTGGCG
CCAGCTTCTGAACGCAAAGCTGATCACTCAGCGGAAGTTCGACAATCTCACTAAGGCTGAGAGGGGCGGA
CTGAGCGAACTGGACAAAGCAGGATTCATTAAACGGCAACTTGTGGAGACTCGGCAGATTACTAAACATG
TCGCCCAAATCCTTGACTCACGCATGAATACCAAGTACGACGAAAACGACAAACTTATCCGCGAGGTGAA
GGTGATTACCCTGAAGTCCAAGCTGGTCAGCGATTTCAGAAAGGACTTTCAATTCTACAAAGTGCGGGAG
ATCAATAACTATCATCATGCTCATGACGCATATCTGAATGCCGTGGTGGGAACCGCCCTGATCAAGAAGT
ACCCAAAGCTGGAAAGCGAGTTCGTGTACGGAGACTACAAGGTCTACGACGTGCGCAAGATGATTGCCAA
ATCTGAGCAGGAGATCGGAAAGGCCACCGCAAAGTACTTCTTCTACAGCAACATCATGAATTTCTTCAAG
ACCGAAATCACCCTTGCAAACGGTGAGATCCGGAAGAGGCCGCTCATCGAGACTAATGGGGAGACTGGCG
AAATCGTGTGGGACAAGGGCAGAGATTTCGCTACCGTGCGCAAAGTGCTTTCTATGCCTCAAGTGAACAT
CGTGAAGAAAACCGAGGTGCAAACCGGAGGCTTTTCTAAGGAATCAATCCTCCCCAAGCGCAACTCCGAC
AAGCTCATTGCAAGGAAGAAGGATTGGGACCCTAAGAAGTACGGCGGATTCGATTCACCAACTGTGGCTT
ATTCTGTCCTGGTCGTGGCTAAGGTGGAAAAAGGAAAGTCTAAGAAGCTCAAGAGCGTGAAGGAACTGCT
GGGTATCACCATTATGGAGCGCAGCTCCTTCGAGAAGAACCCAATTGACTTTCTCGAAGCCAAAGGTTAC
AAGGAAGTCAAGAAGGACCTTATCATCAAGCTCCCAAAGTATAGCCTGTTCGAACTGGAGAATGGGCGGA
AGCGGATGCTCGCCTCCGCTGGCGAACTTCAGAAGGGTAATGAGCTGGCTCTCCCCTCCAAGTACGTGAA
TTTCCTCTACCTTGCAAGCCATTACGAGAAGCTGAAGGGGAGCCCCGAGGACAACGAGCAAAAGCAACTG
TTTGTGGAGCAGCATAAGCATTATCTGGACGAGATCATTGAGCAGATTTCCGAGTTTTCTAAACGCGTCA
TTCTCGCTGATGCCAACCTCGATAAAGTCCTTAGCGCATACAATAAGCACAGAGACAAACCAATTCGGGA
GCAGGCTGAGAATATCATCCACCTGTTCACCCTCACCAATCTTGGTGCCCCTGCCGCATTCAAGTACTTC
GACACCACCATCGACCGGAAACGCTATACCTCCACCAAAGAAGTGCTGGACGCCACCCTCATCCACCAGA
GCATCACCGGACTTTACGAAACTCGGATTGACCTCTCACAGCTCGGAGGGGATGCCTATCCCTATGACGT
GCCCGATTATGCCAGCCTGGGCAGCGGCTCCCCCAAGAAAAAACGCAAGGTGGAAGATCCTAAGAAAAAG
CGGAAAGTGGACGGCATTGGTAGTGGGAGCAACGGCAGCAGCGGATCCAGCGAGCTGATTAAGGAGAACA
TGCACATGAAGCTGTACATGGAGGGCACCGTGGACAACCATCACTTCAAGTGCACATCCGAGGGCGAAGG
CAAGCCCTACGAGGGCACCCAGACCATGAGAATCAAGGTGGTCGAGGGCGGCCCTCTCCCCTTCGCCTTC
GACATCCTGGCTACTAGCTTCCTCTACGGCAGCAAGACCTTCATCAACCACACCCAGGGCATCCCCGACT
TCTTCAAGCAGTCCTTCCCTGAGGGCTTCACATGGGAGAGAGTCACCACATACGAAGACGGGGGCGTGCT
GACCGCTACCCAGGACACCAGCCTCCAGGACGGCTGCCTCATCTACAACGTCAAGATCAGAGGGGTGAAC
TTCACATCCAACGGCCCTGTGATGCAGAAGAAAACACTCGGCTGGGAGGCCTTCACCGAGACGCTGTACC
CCGCTGACGGCGGCCTGGAAGGCAGAAACGACATGGCCCTGAAGCTCGTGGGCGGGAGCCATCTGATCGC
AAACATCAAGACCACATATAGATCCAAGAAACCCGCTAAGAACCTCAAGATGCCTGGCGTCTACTATGTG
GACTACAGACTGGAAAGAATCAAGGAGGCCAACAACGAGACCTACGTCGAGCAGCACGAGGTGGCAGTGG
CCAGATACTGCGACCTCCCTAGCAAACTGGGGCACAAGCTTAATGGCGGTGGCGGAGGGATGGATGCTAA
GTCACTAACTGCCTGGTCCCGGACACTGGTGACCTTCAAGGATGTATTTGTGGACTTCACCAGGGAGGAG
TGGAAGCTGCTGGACACTGCTCAGCAGATCGTGTACAGAAATGTGATGCTGGAGAACTATAAGAACCTGG
TTTCCTTGGGTTATCAGCTTACTAAGCCAGATGTGATCCTCCGGTTGGAGAAGGGAGAAGAGCCCTAGTA
AGCGGCCGCACTCCTCAGGTGCAGGCTGCCTATCAGAAGGTGGTGGCTGGTGTGGCCAATGCCCTGGCTC
ACAAATACCACTGAGATCTTTTTCCCTCTGCCAAAAATTATGGGGACATCATGAAGCCCCTTGAGCATCT
GACTTCTGGCTAATAAAGGAAATTTATTTTCATTGCAATAGTGTGTTGGAATTTTTTGTGTCTCTCACTC
GGAAGGACATATGGGAGGGCAAATCATTTAAAACATCAGAATGAGTATTTGGTTTAGAGTTTGGCAACAT
ATGCCCATATGCTGGCTGCCATGAACAAAGGTTGGCTATAAAGAGGTCATCAGTATATGAAACAGCCCCC
TGCTGTCCATTCCTTATTCCATAGAAAAGCCTTGACTTGAGGTTAGATTTTTTTTATATTTTGTTTTGTG
TTATTTTTTTCTTTAACATCCCTAAAATTTTCCTTACATGTTTTACTAGCCAGATTTTTCCTCCTCTCCT
GACTACTCCCAGTCATAGCTGTCCCTCTTCTCTTATGGAGATCCCTCGACCTGCAGCCCAAGCTTGGCGT
AATCATGGTCATAGCTGTTTCCTGTGTGAAATTGTTATCCGCTCACAATTCCACACAACATACGAGCCGG
AAGCATAAAGTGTAAAGCCTGGGGTGCCTAATGAGTGAGCTAACTCACATTAATTGCGTTGCGCTCACTG
CCCGCTTTCCAGTCGGGAAACCTGTCGTGCCAGCGGATCCGCATCTCAATTAGTCAGCAACCATAGTCCC
GCCCCTAACTCCGCCCATCCCGCCCCTAACTCCGCCCAGTTCCGCCCATTCTCCGCCCCATGGCTGACTA
ATTTTTTTTATTTATGCAGAGGCCGAGGCCGCCTCGGCCTCTGAGCTATTCCAGAAGTAGTGAGGAGGCT
TTTTTGGAGGCCTAGGCTTTTGCAAAAAGCTAACTTGTTTATTGCAGCTTATAATGGTTACAAATAAAGC
AATAGCATCACAAATTTCACAAATAAAGCATTTTTTTCACTGCATTCTAGTTGTGGTTTGTCCAAACTCA
TCAATGTATCTTATCATGTCTGGATCCGCTGCATTAATGAATCGGCCAACGCGCGGGGAGAGGCGGTTTG
CGTATTGGGCGCTCTTCCGCTTCCTCGCTCACTGACTCGCTGCGCTCGGTCGTTCGGCTGCGGCGAGCGG
TATCAGCTCACTCAAAGGCGGTAATACGGTTATCCACAGAATCAGGGGATAACGCAGGAAAGAACATGTG
AGCAAAAGGCCAGCAAAAGGCCAGGAACCGTAAAAAGGCCGCGTTGCTGGCGTTTTTCCATAGGCTCCGC
CCCCCTGACGAGCATCACAAAAATCGACGCTCAAGTCAGAGGTGGCGAAACCCGACAGGACTATAAAGAT
ACCAGGCGTTTCCCCCTGGAAGCTCCCTCGTGCGCTCTCCTGTTCCGACCCTGCCGCTTACCGGATACCT
GTCCGCCTTTCTCCCTTCGGGAAGCGTGGCGCTTTCTCATAGCTCACGCTGTAGGTATCTCAGTTCGGTG
TAGGTCGTTCGCTCCAAGCTGGGCTGTGTGCACGAACCCCCCGTTCAGCCCGACCGCTGCGCCTTATCCG
GTAACTATCGTCTTGAGTCCAACCCGGTAAGACACGACTTATCGCCACTGGCAGCAGCCACTGGTAACAG
GATTAGCAGAGCGAGGTATGTAGGCGGTGCTACAGAGTTCTTGAAGTGGTGGCCTAACTACGGCTACACT
AGAAGAACAGTATTTGGTATCTGCGCTCTGCTGAAGCCAGTTACCTTCGGAAAAAGAGTTGGTAGCTCTT
GATCCGGCAAACAAACCACCGCTGGTAGCGGTGGTTTTTTTGTTTGCAAGCAGCAGATTACGCGCAGAAA
AAAAGGATCTCAAGAAGATCCTTTGATCTTTTCTACGGGGTCTGACGCTCAGTGGAACGAAAACTCACGT
TAAGGGATTTTGGTCATGAGATTATCAAAAAGGATCTTCACCTAGATCCTTTTAAATTAAAAATGAAGTT
TTAAATCAATCTAAAGTATATATGAGTAAACTTGGTCTGACAGTTACCAATGCTTAATCAGTGAGGCACC
TATCTCAGCGATCTGTCTATTTCGTTCATCCATAGTTGCCTGACTCCCCGTCGTGTAGATAACTACGATA
CGGGAGGGCTTACCATCTGGCCCCAGTGCTGCAATGATACCGCGAGACCCACGCTCACCGGCTCCAGATT
TATCAGCAATAAACCAGCCAGCCGGAAGGGCCGAGCGCAGAAGTGGTCCTGCAACTTTATCCGCCTCCAT
CCAGTCTATTAATTGTTGCCGGGAAGCTAGAGTAAGTAGTTCGCCAGTTAATAGTTTGCGCAACGTTGTT
GCCATTGCTACAGGCATCGTGGTGTCACGCTCGTCGTTTGGTATGGCTTCATTCAGCTCCGGTTCCCAAC
GATCAAGGCGAGTTACATGATCCCCCATGTTGTGCAAAAAAGCGGTTAGCTCCTTCGGTCCTCCGATCGT
TGTCAGAAGTAAGTTGGCCGCAGTGTTATCACTCATGGTTATGGCAGCACTGCATAATTCTCTTACTGTC
ATGCCATCCGTAAGATGCTTTTCTGTGACTGGTGAGTACTCAACCAAGTCATTCTGAGAATAGTGTATGC
GGCGACCGAGTTGCTCTTGCCCGGCGTCAATACGGGATAATACCGCGCCACATAGCAGAACTTTAAAAGT
GCTCATCATTGGAAAACGTTCTTCGGGGCGAAAACTCTCAAGGATCTTACCGCTGTTGAGATCCAGTTCG
ATGTAACCCACTCGTGCACCCAACTGATCTTCAGCATCTTTTACTTTCACCAGCGTTTCTGGGTGAGCAA
AAACAGGAAGGCAAAATGCCGCAAAAAAGGGAATAAGGGCGACACGGAAATGTTGAATACTCATACTCTT
CCTTTTTCAATATTATTGAAGCATTTATCAGGGTTATTGTCTCATGAGCGGATACATATTTGAATGTATT
TAGAAAAATAAACAAATAGGGGTTCCGCGCACATTTCCCCGAAAAGTGCCACCTG
Features (pLannotate 1.2.2; 22 found; start..end, strand, type, name):
      5..384     +  enhancer       CMV enhancer: human cytomegalovirus immediate early enhancer
    386..662     +  promoter       chicken β-actin promoter: No description available
    663..1679    +  intron         chimeric intron: chimera between introns from chicken β-actin and rabbit β-globin
   1728..1764    +  misc_feature   MCS (fragment): multiple cloning site
   1781..2683    +  CDS            Dnmt3a (fragment): DNM3A_MOUSE - Experimental evidence at protein level: Swiss-Prot protein existence level 1. Required for genome-wide de novo methylation and is essential for the establishment of DNA methylation patterns during development (PubMed:9662389, PubMed:11399089, PubMed:10555141, PubMed:11919202, PubMed:16567415, PubMed:17713477). DNA methylation is coordinated with methylation of histones (PubMed:9662389, PubMed:11399089, PubMed:10555141, PubMed:11919202, PubMed:16567415, PubMed:17713477). It modifies DNA in a non-processive manner and also methylates non-CpG sites (PubMed:9662389, PubMed:11399089,
   2768..3409    +  CDS            Dnmt3l (fragment): DNM3L_MOUSE - Experimental evidence at protein level: Swiss-Prot protein existence level 1. Catalytically inactive regulatory factor of DNA methyltransferases that can either promote or inhibit DNA methylation depending on the context (PubMed:11719692, PubMed:15318244, PubMed:15671018, PubMed:24074865). Essential for the function of DNMT3A and DNMT3B: activates DNMT3A and DNMT3B by binding to their catalytic domain (PubMed:15671018). Acts by accelerating the binding of DNA and S-adenosyl-L-methionine (AdoMet) to the methyltransferases and dissociates from the complex after DNA binding to the m
   3650..7753    +  CDS            cas9: CAS9_STRP1 - Also known as csn1 From Streptococcus pyogenes serotype M1.
   7889..8584    +  CDS            TagBFP: TagBFP is a basic (constitutively fluorescent) blue fluorescent protein published in 2008, derived from Entacmaea quadricolor. It is reported to be a very rapidly-maturing monomer with very low acid sensitivity.
   8630..8815    +  CDS            KRAB: Krüppel-associated box (KRAB) transcriptional repression domain from the human zinc finger protein ZNF10 (Margolin et al., 1994)
   8830..8901    +  CDS            HBB (fragment): HBB_PONPY - Experimental evidence at transcript level: Swiss-Prot protein existence level 2. Involved in oxygen transport from the lung to the various peripheral tissues. From Pongo pygmaeus (Bornean orangutan).
   8972..9027    +  polyA_signal   β-globin poly(A) signal: rabbit β-globin polyadenylation signal (Gil and Proudfoot, 1987)
   9410..9432    -  protein_bind   lac operator (fragment): The lac repressor binds to the lac operator to inhibit transcription in E. coli. This inhibition can be relieved by adding lactose or isopropyl-β-D-thiogalactopyranoside (IPTG). lac repressor encoded by lacI
   9436..9466    -  promoter       lac promoter: promoter for the E. coli lac operon
   9481..9502    -  protein_bind   CAP binding site: CAP binding activates transcription in the presence of cAMP. E. coli catabolite activator protein
   9515..9554    -  CDS            lacI (fragment): lac repressor; lacI; The lac repressor binds to the lac operator to inhibit transcription in E. coli. This inhibition can be relieved by adding lactose or isopropyl-β-D-thiogalactopyranoside (IPTG).
   9561..9583    +  promoter       SV40 promoter (fragment): SV40 enhancer and early promoter
   9607..9742    +  rep_origin     SV40 ori: SV40 origin of replication
   9762..9896    +  polyA_signal   SV40 poly(A) signal: SV40 polyadenylation signal
   9898..9952    -  CDS            lacI (fragment): lac repressor; lacI; The lac repressor binds to the lac operator to inhibit transcription in E. coli. This inhibition can be relieved by adding lactose or isopropyl-β-D-thiogalactopyranoside (IPTG).
  10135..10723   -  rep_origin     ori: high-copy-number ColE1/pMB1/pBR322/pUC origin of replication
  10894..11754   -  CDS            AmpR: β-lactamase; bla; confers resistance to ampicillin, carbenicillin, and related antibiotics
  11755..11859   -  promoter       AmpR promoter: bla
