[The description below was written by a language model from this plasmid's Addgene catalogue record and pLannotate feature annotations shown in this document.]
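Description:
CRISPRoff-v2.1 is a mammalian expression plasmid of about 11.9 kb, built on a CAG expression backbone and propagated in E. coli through a high-copy ColE1/pUC-type origin with ampicillin selection (AmpR under its own bla promoter). The backbone also carries an SV40 origin with a fragment of the SV40 promoter and an SV40 poly(A) signal, plus remnants of lac regulatory sequence. No mammalian selection marker is annotated, which is consistent with transient delivery by transfection.

The payload is a single roughly 7 kb open reading frame driven by the CAG promoter, annotated here as the CMV enhancer, chicken β-actin promoter and chimeric β-actin/β-globin intron, and terminated by the rabbit β-globin polyadenylation signal. It encodes the CRISPRoff-v2.1 epigenome editor in the order DNMT3A-DNMT3L-XTEN80-dCas9-HA-2xNLS-BFP-KRAB. The N-terminal portion joins fragments of the de novo DNA methyltransferase DNMT3A and its catalytically inactive activating cofactor DNMT3L. An XTEN80 linker connects these to nuclease-dead Streptococcus pyogenes Cas9. An HA epitope tag, two nuclear localisation signals, TagBFP and the ZNF10 KRAB repression domain follow. The catalogue lists the insert species as human, whereas the automated annotation matches the two methyltransferase fragments to the mouse proteins. The linker, HA tag and NLS elements are not annotated separately in the feature table.

When directed to a promoter by a separately supplied guide RNA, which this plasmid does not encode, the fusion combines DNA methylation with KRAB-mediated repression. The associated work describes this as programmable transcriptional memory. The BFP moiety allows expressing cells to be identified or sorted.
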