Addgene plasmid #167981: CRISPRoff-v2.1
Purpose: Expresses CRISPRoff-v2.1 (DNMT3A-DNMT3L-XTEN80-dCas9-HA-2xNLS-BFP-KRAB) downstream of the CAG promoter
Depositing lab: Luke Gilbert. Depositing organization: University of California, San Francisco (UCSF). Publication: Genome-wide programmable transcriptional memory by CRISPR-based epigenome editing. Nuñez JK, Chen J, Pommier GC, Cogan JZ, Replogle JM, Adriaens C, Ramadoss GN, Shi Q, Hung KL, Samelson AJ, Pogson AN, Kim JYS, Chung A, Leonetti MD, Chang HY, Kampmann M, Bernstein BE, Hovestadt V, Gilbert LA, Weissman JS. Cell. 2021 Apr 7. pii: S0092-8674(21)00353-6. doi: 10.1016/j.cell.2021.03.025. PubMed 33838111.
Backbone
  Vector backbone: CAG expression plasmid
  Backbone size w/o insert (bp): 4836
  Total vector size (bp): 11874
  Vector type: Mammalian Expression
Growth in bacteria
  Bacterial resistance: Ampicillin, 100 μg/mL
  Growth temperature: 37°C
  Growth strain: DH5alpha
  Copy number: High Copy
Gene/Insert
  Gene/Insert name: CRISPRoff-v2.1 (DNMT3A-DNMT3L-dCas9-BFP-KRAB)
  Species: H. sapiens (human)
  Insert size (bp): 7038
  Promoter: CAG
  Tag / fusion protein: HA (C terminal on insert); tagBFP (C terminal on insert); 2xNLS (C terminal on insert); DNMT3A-DNMT3L (N terminal on insert); KRAB (C terminal on insert)
  Cloning method: Gibson Cloning
  Sequencing primers: 5′ ggcaaagaattctgcagtcg; 3′ ccaccaccttctgataggc
Resource information
  A portion of this plasmid was derived from a plasmid made by: The dCas9 and KRAB sequences were obtained from a previous CRISPRi construct (Gilbert et al., 2013). The DNMT3A and DNMT3L sequences, including the D3A-D3L fusion, originated from Stepper et al. 2017. XTEN linker sequences were previously published (Schellenberger et al., 2009).
Terms and licenses: Academic/Nonprofit Terms; Industry Terms: Not Available to Industry
How to cite: CRISPRoff-v2.1 was a gift from Luke Gilbert (Addgene plasmid # 167981 ; http://n2t.net/addgene:167981 ; RRID:Addgene_167981)
